Addgene plasmid #217166: pCMV-hAT-3_Gav
Purpose: Mammalian expression vector for expression of hAT-3_Gav transposase (CMV promoter)
Depositing lab: Haoyi Wang. Depositing organization: Institute of Zoology, Chinese Academy of Sciences. Publication: Heterologous survey of 130 DNA transposons in human cells highlights their functional divergence and expands the genome engineering toolbox. Zhang T, Tan S, Tang N, Li Y, Zhang C, Sun J, Guo Y, Gao H, Cai Y, Sun W, Wang C, Fu L, Ma H, Wu Y, Hu X, Zhang X, Gee P, Yan W, Zhao Y, Chen Q, Guo B, Wang H, Zhang YE. Cell. 2024 Jul 11;187(14):3741-3760.e30. doi: 10.1016/j.cell.2024.05.007. Epub 2024 Jun 5. PubMed 38843831.
Backbone
  Vector backbone: pCMV
  Vector type: Mammalian Expression
Growth in bacteria
  Bacterial resistance: Ampicillin, 100 μg/mL
  Growth temperature: 37°C
  Growth strain: DH5alpha
  Copy number: High Copy
Gene/Insert
  Gene/Insert name: hAT-3_Gav transposase
  Species: Synthetic
  Cloning method: Restriction Enzyme; 5′ cloning site Unknown (unknown if destroyed); 3′ cloning site Unknown (unknown if destroyed)
Terms and licenses: Academic/Nonprofit Terms; Industry Terms: Not Available to Industry
How to cite: pCMV-hAT-3_Gav was a gift from Haoyi Wang (Addgene plasmid # 217166 ; http://n2t.net/addgene:217166 ; RRID:Addgene_217166)
