[The description below was written by a language model from this plasmid's Addgene catalogue record and pLannotate feature annotations shown in this document.]
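Description:
pCMV-hAT-3_Gav is a 6,020-nt mammalian expression plasmid built on a pCMV backbone for transient production of the hAT-3_Gav transposase, a synthetic coding sequence for a hAT-superfamily DNA transposon enzyme. It is propagated in E. coli as a high-copy plasmid through a ColE1/pUC-type origin and selected with ampicillin via the β-lactamase gene and its native promoter. An f1 phage origin is also present, along with backbone remnants such as a lac promoter/operator segment, a lacI fragment and a partial bom region.

The expression cassette consists of the human cytomegalovirus immediate-early enhancer and promoter at the start of the sequence, followed by a T7 promoter, and is closed by a reverse-oriented SP6 promoter and the bovine growth hormone polyadenylation signal. The annotation software did not label the roughly 1.5-kb interval between the T7 and SP6 sites, which is where the transposase open reading frame would be expected to lie. The cloning sites are recorded as unknown, and no epitope tag or reporter is annotated. The short hit to a truncated HIV-1 LTR just after the CMV promoter is a fragment of a few dozen bases and does not indicate a lentiviral vector. Downstream, an SV40 early promoter precedes only a fragment of a bleomycin-resistance (ble) gene and an SV40 poly(A) signal, so a functional mammalian selection marker cannot be assumed from the record.

The plasmid comes from a survey testing many DNA transposons for activity in human cells. It would serve as the transposase "helper", presumably supplied alongside a separate plasmid carrying the matching transposon ends, although no such donor is described here.
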