Features (pLannotate 1.2.2; 19 found; start..end, strand, type, name):
      1..380     +  enhancer       CMV enhancer: human cytomegalovirus immediate early enhancer
    381..584     +  promoter       CMV promoter: human cytomegalovirus (CMV) immediate early promoter
    580..613     +  LTR            5' LTR (truncated) (fragment): truncated 5' long terminal repeat (LTR) from HIV-1
    629..647     +  promoter       T7 promoter: promoter for bacteriophage T7 RNA polymerase
   2208..2226    -  promoter       SP6 promoter: promoter for bacteriophage SP6 RNA polymerase
   2252..2476    +  polyA_signal   bGH poly(A) signal: bovine growth hormone polyadenylation signal
   2480..2501    +  promoter       SV40 promoter (fragment): SV40 enhancer and early promoter
   2522..2950    +  rep_origin     f1 ori (sequence partly withheld): f1 bacteriophage origin of replication; arrow indicates direction of (+) strand synthesis
   2964..3293    +  promoter       SV40 promoter: SV40 enhancer and early promoter
   3306..3464    +  CDS            ble (fragment): BLE_KLEPN - Experimental evidence at protein level: Swiss-Prot protein existence level 1. Binding protein with a strong affinity to the bleomycin family of antibiotics. Binds to CL990; an antimitotic-antibiotic compound. From Klebsiella pneumoniae.
   3459..3580    +  polyA_signal   SV40 poly(A) signal: SV40 polyadenylation signal
   3653..3669    -  protein_bind   lac operator: The lac repressor binds to the lac operator to inhibit transcription in E. coli. This inhibition can be relieved by adding lactose or isopropyl-β-D-thiogalactopyranoside (IPTG). lac repressor encoded by lacI
   3677..3707    -  promoter       lac promoter: promoter for the E. coli lac operon
   3722..3743    -  protein_bind   CAP binding site: CAP binding activates transcription in the presence of cAMP. E. coli catabolite activator protein
   3756..3848    -  CDS            lacI (fragment): lac repressor; lacI; The lac repressor binds to the lac operator to inhibit transcription in E. coli. This inhibition can be relieved by adding lactose or isopropyl-β-D-thiogalactopyranoside (IPTG).
   4031..4619    -  rep_origin     ori: high-copy-number ColE1/pMB1/pBR322/pUC origin of replication
   4790..5650    -  CDS            AmpR: β-lactamase; bla; confers resistance to ampicillin, carbenicillin, and related antibiotics
   5651..5755    -  promoter       AmpR promoter: bla
   5814..5866    -  misc_feature   bom (fragment): basis of mobility region from pBR322
>Addgene plasmid #217166 | pCMV-hAT-3_Gav | addgene full sequence | sequence record 443173 | Addgene NGS Result
GACATTGATTATTGACTAGTTATTAATAGTAATCAATTACGGGGTCATTAGTTCATAGCCCATATATGGA
GTTCCGCGTTACATAACTTACGGTAAATGGCCCGCCTGGCTGACCGCCCAACGACCCCCGCCCATTGACG
TCAATAATGACGTATGTTCCCATAGTAACGCCAATAGGGACTTTCCATTGACGTCAATGGGTGGAGTATT
TACGGTAAACTGCCCACTTGGCAGTACATCAAGTGTATCATATGCCAAGTACGCCCCCTATTGACGTCAA
TGACGGTAAATGGCCCGCCTGGCATTATGCCCAGTACATGACCTTATGGGACTTTCCTACTTGGCAGTAC
ATCTACGTATTAGTCATCGCTATTACCATGGTGATGCGGTTTTGGCAGTACATCAATGGGCGTGGATAGC
GGTTTGACTCACGGGGATTTCCAAGTCTCCACCCCATTGACGTCAATGGGAGTTTGTTTTGGCACCAAAA
TCAACGGGACTTTCCAAAATGTCGTAACAACTCCGCCCCATTGACGCAAATGGGCGGTAGGCGTGTACGG
TGGGAGGTCTATATAAGCAGAGCTCTCTGGCTAACTAGAGAACCCACTGCTTACTGGCTTATCGAAATTA
ATACGACTCACTATAGGGAGACCCAAGCTTGGTACCGAGCTCGGATCCACTAGTAACGGCCGCCAGTGTG
CTGGAATTCGCCGCCACCATGGACGGTTTTGTGGTGCGCACCAGCAAGTATCAGCAGGACACCATCGATG
AAAAAATCGCGCGCTTTATTTATGCGACCAACAGCCCGTTTCGCATTGTGAACAACAAACACTTTATCGA
CATGGTGGAAAGCTTACGCCCGGGCTATACTCCTCCTGGTCGCGCAGATATAGGTGGTCGTCTGCTGGAT
ACCGCCTACGAAAAAGAACTGGAACAGTGCGCGCGTAATACCGAAGGCAAGTTTGCCAGCTTAAGCCTGG
ATGGCTGGAGCAACGTGCATAACGACCCTGTGATATGCGCCTGTGTGACCACTGAAGATGGCGTGGCGTA
TCTGAGCGAAACCATCGATACCAGCGGCAATGCCCATACCGCCGAATACCTGAAAGAAGTGGCGGTGAAA
GCGGTGATTAACTGCGAACAGAAGTTTAACTGCCATGTGCGCAGCTTCGTGACCGATAACGCAGCGAACG
TGGCAAAAATGCGCCGCTATCTGGAAGAAGAAACGGAAGGCTGCAGCCTGATTACCTATGGCTGCAGCGC
GCACTTAATGCATCTGCTGGCGAAGGATTTATCAACCAGCCCGGGCATTAAAGAAAACGTGGTGGAGGTG
GCGAAATACTTCCGCAACAACCATTTTGCCAGCGCGAGCTTAAAACGTGCGGGCGGCAGCAAATTAATAC
TGCCGCAGGATGTGCGTTGGAACAGCGTGGTGGATTGCTTCGAACAGTTCATTAAGAACTGGCCCATCCT
GATCAAAATCTGCGAAGAGAACCGCGATAAAATTGATGGCAGCATTAGCAGCAAAGTGAGCAACATCGGC
CTGAAGCGCAACGTGGAAGATATGCTGAGCATTCTGAAACCTATCAGCATTGCGCTGAACAAACTGCAAC
GCGACTGCTGTTGTATTGCGGACGCGGTGGAAATTTGGAAGGCGCTGCAGGAAACCCTGAAAAAAGAAAT
CCCGAACCAGAAAGTGAAACTGCAGGCGATCAAGAAACGCATGGACCAGGCGTTAACCCCGCCTCATTTT
CTGGCCAACATCCTGAACCCGCGCTATAAGGGCCGTTGTCTGACCAGCGAAGAAGATGCGGCAGCAATGG
CGTGGGCGAGCCAAAATCATAGCAGCGTGATGCCGGTGATTATTAACTTTCGCGCCGGCGGCGAACCTTT
TAAGCAGTACATGTTTACCGACGATGTGCTGAACAAGGTGACCCCTCTGAACTGGTGGAAAAGCCTGGCG
CGCCACTTAGAAACCGAGTTCCTGCAGTTACTGAGCCAGCTGTTTACCGCAGTTGCGAGCAGCGCAGGTA
CCGAACGCATCTTTAGCAGCTTCGGCATTATCCATAGCAAGCTGCGTAACCGTCTGGGCGTTGAAAAAGC
GGGCAAGCTGGTGTTCCTGTTTCAGAGCATGAACAAAAACGATAGCGGCAGCGGCGAAGACGAGATTTGA
TGAGCGGCCGCTCGAGCATGCATCTAGAGGGCCCTATTCTATAGTGTCACCTAAATGCTAGAGCTCGCTG
ATCAGCCTCGACTGTGCCTTCTAGTTGCCAGCCATCTGTTGTTTGCCCCTCCCCCGTGCCTTCCTTGACC
CTGGAAGGTGCCACTCCCACTGTCCTTTCCTAATAAAATGAGGAAATTGCATCGCATTGTCTGAGTAGGT
GTCATTCTATTCTGGGGGGTGGGGTGGGGCAGGACAGCAAGGGGGAGGATTGGGAAGACAATAGCAGGCA
TGCTGGGGATGCGGTGGGCTCTATGGCTTCTGAGGCGGAAAGAACCAGCTGGGGCTCTAGGGGGTATCCC
C
[124 nt withheld, positions 2522-2645]
C
[91 nt withheld, positions 2647-2737]
A
[49 nt withheld, positions 2739-2787]
CCTTTGACGTTGGAGTCCACGTTCTTT
[37 nt withheld, positions 2815-2851]
ACCCTATCTCGGTCTATTCTTTTGATTTATAAGGGATTTTGCCGATTTCGGCCTATTGGTTAAAAAATGA
GCTGATTTAACAAAAATTTAACGCGAATTAATTCTGTGGAATGTGTGTCAGTTAGGGTGTGGAAAGTCCC
CAGGCTCCCCAGCAGGCAGAAGTATGCAAAGCATGCATCTCAATTAGTCAGCAACCAGGTGTGGAAAGTC
CCCAGGCTCCCCAGCAGGCAGAAGTATGCAAAGCATGCATCTCAATTAGTCAGCAACCATAGTCCCGCCC
CTAACTCCGCCCATCCCGCCCCTAACTCCGCCCAGTTCCGCCCATTCTCCGCCCCATGGCTGACTAATTT
TTTTTATTTATGCAGAGGCCGAGGCCGCCTCTGCCTCTGAGCTATTCCAGAAGTAGTGAGGAGGCTTTTT
TGGAGGCCTAGGCTTTTGCAAAAAGCTCCCCGAAATGACCGACCAAGCGACGCCCAACCTGCCATCACGA
GATTTCGATTCCACCGCCGCCTTCTATGAAAGGTTGGGCTTCGGAATCGTTTTCCGGGACGCCGGCTGGA
TGATCCTCCAGCGCGGGGATCTCATGCTGGAGTTCTTCGCCCACCCCAACTTGTTTATTGCAGCTTATAA
TGGTTACAAATAAAGCAATAGCATCACAAATTTCACAAATAAAGCATTTTTTTCACTGCATTCTAGTTGT
GGTTTGTCCAAACTCATCAATGTATCTTATCATGTCTGTATACCGTCGACCTCTAGCTAGAGCTTGGCGT
AATCATGGTCATAGCTGTTTCCTGTGTGAAATTGTTATCCGCTCACAATTCCACACAACATACGAGCCGG
AAGCATAAAGTGTAAAGCCTGGGGTGCCTAATGAGTGAGCTAACTCACATTAATTGCGTTGCGCTCACTG
CCCGCTTTCCAGTCGGGAAACCTGTCGTGCCAGCTGCATTAATGAATCGGCCAACGCGCGGGGAGAGGCG
GTTTGCGTATTGGGCGCTCTTCCGCTTCCTCGCTCACTGACTCGCTGCGCTCGGTCGTTCGGCTGCGGCG
AGCGGTATCAGCTCACTCAAAGGCGGTAATACGGTTATCCACAGAATCAGGGGATAACGCAGGAAAGAAC
ATGTGAGCAAAAGGCCAGCAAAAGGCCAGGAACCGTAAAAAGGCCGCGTTGCTGGCGTTTTTCCATAGGC
TCCGCCCCCCTGACGAGCATCACAAAAATCGACGCTCAAGTCAGAGGTGGCGAAACCCGACAGGACTATA
AAGATACCAGGCGTTTCCCCCTGGAAGCTCCCTCGTGCGCTCTCCTGTTCCGACCCTGCCGCTTACCGGA
TACCTGTCCGCCTTTCTCCCTTCGGGAAGCGTGGCGCTTTCTCATAGCTCACGCTGTAGGTATCTCAGTT
CGGTGTAGGTCGTTCGCTCCAAGCTGGGCTGTGTGCACGAACCCCCCGTTCAGCCCGACCGCTGCGCCTT
ATCCGGTAACTATCGTCTTGAGTCCAACCCGGTAAGACACGACTTATCGCCACTGGCAGCAGCCACTGGT
AACAGGATTAGCAGAGCGAGGTATGTAGGCGGTGCTACAGAGTTCTTGAAGTGGTGGCCTAACTACGGCT
ACACTAGAAGAACAGTATTTGGTATCTGCGCTCTGCTGAAGCCAGTTACCTTCGGAAAAAGAGTTGGTAG
CTCTTGATCCGGCAAACAAACCACCGCTGGTAGCGGTGGTTTTTTTGTTTGCAAGCAGCAGATTACGCGC
AGAAAAAAAGGATCTCAAGAAGATCCTTTGATCTTTTCTACGGGGTCTGACGCTCAGTGGAACGAAAACT
CACGTTAAGGGATTTTGGTCATGAGATTATCAAAAAGGATCTTCACCTAGATCCTTTTAAATTAAAAATG
AAGTTTTAAATCAATCTAAAGTATATATGAGTAAACTTGGTCTGACAGTTACCAATGCTTAATCAGTGAG
GCACCTATCTCAGCGATCTGTCTATTTCGTTCATCCATAGTTGCCTGACTCCCCGTCGTGTAGATAACTA
CGATACGGGAGGGCTTACCATCTGGCCCCAGTGCTGCAATGATACCGCGAGACCCACGCTCACCGGCTCC
AGATTTATCAGCAATAAACCAGCCAGCCGGAAGGGCCGAGCGCAGAAGTGGTCCTGCAACTTTATCCGCC
TCCATCCAGTCTATTAATTGTTGCCGGGAAGCTAGAGTAAGTAGTTCGCCAGTTAATAGTTTGCGCAACG
TTGTTGCCATTGCTACAGGCATCGTGGTGTCACGCTCGTCGTTTGGTATGGCTTCATTCAGCTCCGGTTC
CCAACGATCAAGGCGAGTTACATGATCCCCCATGTTGTGCAAAAAAGCGGTTAGCTCCTTCGGTCCTCCG
ATCGTTGTCAGAAGTAAGTTGGCCGCAGTGTTATCACTCATGGTTATGGCAGCACTGCATAATTCTCTTA
CTGTCATGCCATCCGTAAGATGCTTTTCTGTGACTGGTGAGTACTCAACCAAGTCATTCTGAGAATAGTG
TATGCGGCGACCGAGTTGCTCTTGCCCGGCGTCAATACGGGATAATACCGCGCCACATAGCAGAACTTTA
AAAGTGCTCATCATTGGAAAACGTTCTTCGGGGCGAAAACTCTCAAGGATCTTACCGCTGTTGAGATCCA
GTTCGATGTAACCCACTCGTGCACCCAACTGATCTTCAGCATCTTTTACTTTCACCAGCGTTTCTGGGTG
AGCAAAAACAGGAAGGCAAAATGCCGCAAAAAAGGGAATAAGGGCGACACGGAAATGTTGAATACTCATA
CTCTTCCTTTTTCAATATTATTGAAGCATTTATCAGGGTTATTGTCTCATGAGCGGATACATATTTGAAT
GTATTTAGAAAAATAAACAAATAGGGGTTCCGCGCACATTTCCCCGAAAAGTGCCACCTGACGTCGACGG
ATCGGGAGATCTCCCGATCCCCTATGGTGCACTCTCAGTACAATCTGCTCTGATGCCGCATAGTTAAGCC
AGTATCTGCTCCCTGCTTGTGTGTTGGAGGTCGCTGAGTAGTGCGCGAGCAAAATTTAAGCTACAACAAG
GCAAGGCTTGACCGACAATTGCATGAAGAATCTGCTTAGGGTTAGGCGTTTTGCGCTGCTTCGCGATGTA
CGGGCCAGATATACGCGTT
